Addgene plasmid #90989: pADH143
Purpose: NAT-marked "empty" gRNA expression construct; part 2 of 2 of C.mal LEUpOUT CRISPR system. Use with pADH140 CAS9 expression construct.
Depositing lab: Aaron Hernday. Depositing organization: University of California, Merced. Publication: An Efficient, Rapid, and Recyclable System for CRISPR-Mediated Genome Editing in Candida albicans. Nguyen N, Quail MMF, Hernday AD. mSphere. 2017 Apr 26;2(2):e00149-17. doi: 10.1128/mSphereDirect.00149-17. eCollection 2017 Mar-Apr. PubMed 28497115.
Backbone
  Vector backbone: pUC19
  Backbone size w/o insert (bp): 2242
  Total vector size (bp): 4150
  Vector type: CRISPR
  Selectable markers: Nourseothricin (NAT)
Growth in bacteria
  Bacterial resistance: Ampicillin, 100 μg/mL
  Growth temperature: 37°C
  Growth strain: DH5alpha
  Copy number: High Copy
Gene/Insert
  Gene/Insert name: NAT 2 of 2, pSNR52, empty gRNA, gRNA conserved, C. mal LEU2 2 of 2
  gRNA/shRNA sequence: TCTATAGTACAGATGCCAAG
Terms and licenses: Academic/Nonprofit Terms; Industry Terms: Not Available to Industry
How to cite: pADH143 was a gift from Aaron Hernday (Addgene plasmid # 90989 ; http://n2t.net/addgene:90989 ; RRID:Addgene_90989)
