[The description below was written by a language model from this plasmid's Addgene catalogue record and pLannotate feature annotations shown in this document.]
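Description:
pADH143 is a pUC19-based CRISPR plasmid (about 4.15 kb) that supplies the guide RNA half of the two-part "C.mal LEUpOUT" genome-editing system developed for Candida albicans; it is designed to be used together with the companion Cas9 expression construct pADH140. In E. coli it is maintained as a high-copy plasmid through the ColE1/pUC origin and selected with ampicillin via the β-lactamase gene. Remnants of the pUC19 lac region (lac promoter, CAP site, a lacI fragment) are also annotated.

The insert is listed as "NAT 2 of 2, pSNR52, empty gRNA, gRNA conserved, C. mal LEU2 2 of 2". Consistent with this, the feature table shows a partial streptothricin acetyltransferase coding sequence (the 3′ portion of the nourseothricin resistance marker) followed by the Ashbya gossypii TEF terminator. Next come the S. pyogenes Cas9 guide RNA scaffold and a LEU2 fragment, which the annotation tool matched to the S. cerevisiae homologue but which the record attributes to C. mal, presumably Candida maltosa. The SNR52 promoter named in the record, a PolIII promoter commonly used to drive gRNA transcription in yeasts, was not picked up by the automated annotation but would lie between the terminator and the scaffold.

Because both the NAT marker and LEU2 are split between the two plasmids, a functional nourseothricin marker and complete cassette are presumably reconstituted only when the two parts are joined. The "empty" designation marks this as the template into which a user's target-specific guide is introduced, although the record also lists a 20-nt guide sequence whose target is not stated. The associated publication describes the system as efficient, rapid and recyclable.
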