Features (pLannotate 1.2.2; 10 found; start..end, strand, type, name):
    349..453     -  promoter       AmpR promoter: bla
    571..1092    +  CDS            sta (fragment): STA_STRLA - Experimental evidence at protein level: Swiss-Prot protein existence level 1. Involved in resistance to streptothricin, a broad-spectrum antibiotic produced by streptomycetes. Detoxifies streptothricin via acetylation of the beta amino group of the first beta-lysyl moiety of streptothricin. From Streptomyces lavendulae.
   1110..1307    +  terminator     TEF terminator: Ashbya gossypii TEF terminator
   1629..1704    +  misc_RNA       gRNA scaffold: guide RNA scaffold for the Streptococcus pyogenes CRISPR/Cas9 system
   1731..2465    +  CDS            LEU2 (fragment): LEU3_YEAST - Experimental evidence at protein level: Swiss-Prot protein existence level 1. Catalyzes the oxidation of 3-carboxy-2-hydroxy-4- methylpentanoate (3-isopropylmalate) to 3-carboxy-4-methyl-2- oxopentanoate. The product decarboxylates to 4-methyl-2 oxopentanoate. From Saccharomyces cerevisiae (strain ATCC 204508 / S288c) (Baker's yeast).
   2525..2555    -  promoter       lac promoter: promoter for the E. coli lac operon
   2570..2591    -  protein_bind   CAP binding site: CAP binding activates transcription in the presence of cAMP. E. coli catabolite activator protein
   2604..2696    -  CDS            lacI (fragment): lac repressor; lacI; The lac repressor binds to the lac operator to inhibit transcription in E. coli. This inhibition can be relieved by adding lactose or isopropyl-β-D-thiogalactopyranoside (IPTG).
   2879..3467    -  rep_origin     ori: high-copy-number ColE1/pMB1/pBR322/pUC origin of replication
   3638..348     -  CDS            AmpR (across the origin): β-lactamase; bla; confers resistance to ampicillin, carbenicillin, and related antibiotics
>Addgene plasmid #90989 | pADH143 | addgene full sequence | sequence record 180522 | Addgene NGS Result
TGTCATGCCATCCGTAAGATGCTTTTCTGTGACTGGTGAGTACTCAACCAAGTCATTCTGAGAATAGTGT
ATGCGGCGACCGAGTTGCTCTTGCCCGGCGTCAATACGGGATAATACCGCGCCACATAGCAGAACTTTAA
AAGTGCTCATCATTGGAAAACGTTCTTCGGGGCGAAAACTCTCAAGGATCTTACCGCTGTTGAGATCCAG
TTCGATGTAACCCACTCGTGCACCCAACTGATCTTCAGCATCTTTTACTTTCACCAGCGTTTCTGGGTGA
GCAAAAACAGGAAGGCAAAATGCCGCAAAAAAGGGAATAAGGGCGACACGGAAATGTTGAATACTCATAC
TCTTCCTTTTTCAATATTATTGAAGCATTTATCAGGGTTATTGTCTCATGAGCGGATACATATTTGAATG
TATTTAGAAAAATAAACAAATAGGGGTTCCGCGCACATTTCCCCGAAAAGTGCCACCTGACGTCTAAGAA
ACCATTATTATCATGACATTAACCTATAAAAATAGGCGTATCACGAGGCCCTTTGACGGCACGGCCACGC
GTTTAAACCGCCAGGTGATGCTGAAGCTATTGAAGCTTTGGATGGTTCTTTCACTACCGATACTGTTTTT
AGAGTTACTGCTACTGGTGATGGTTTCACTTTGAGAGAAGTTCCAGTTGATCCACCATTGACTAAGGTTT
TCCCAGATGATGAATCCGATGATGAATCCGATGCTGGTGAAGATGGTGATCCAGATTCTAGAACTTTCGT
TGCTTATGGTGATGATGGTGATTTGGCTGGTTTCGTTGTTGTTTCTTATTCTGGTTGGAACAGAAGATTG
ACTGTTGAAGATATTGAAGTTGCTCCAGAACATAGAGGTCATGGTGTTGGTAGAGCTTTGATGGGTTTGG
CTACTGAATTCGCCAGAGAAAGAGGTGCTGGTCATTTGTGGTTGGAAGTTACCAATGTTAATGCTCCAGC
TATTCATGCTTATAGAAGAATGGGTTTCACTTTGTGTGGTTTGGATACTGCTTTATACGATGGTACTGCT
TCCGATGGTGAACAAGCTTTGTATATGTCTATGCCATGTCCATAATAACTCGAGTCAGTACTGACAATAA
AAAGATTCTTGTTTTCAAGAACTTGTCATTTGTATAGTTTTTTTATATTGTAGTTGTTCTATTTTAATCA
AATGTTAGCGTGATTTATATTTTTTTTCGCCTCGACATCATCTGCCCAGATGCGAAGTTAAGTGCGCAGA
AAGTAATATCATGCGTCAATCGTATGTGAATGCTGGTCGCTATACTGCTGTCGATTCGATACTAACATCT
AATCAACTCCCAGATCACCACTATACATTTAAAAGTCATTGGTCAATAACTATACTCGAGTATTGCCTCA
TCAAAGAAACAATCAAATATTATAGATACTCACTCCATCACGTGATAATTTCACTGGTATGGAAAAGTGG
AAAATTTTATAAAAAAAAATTTGATGCCTTTGGCATAGCTGAAACTTCGGCCCAATAGGATTGGAGAATA
TGTTTTCGCAGCGTTCTTACAATTAAATTGTGGTGGAAGTTCGAGACTTGCGTAAACTATTTTTAATTTG
GAGACGGAATTCCGTCTCGTTTTAGAGCTAGAAATAGCAAGTTAAAATAAGGCTAGTCCGTTATCAACTT
GAAAAAGTGGCACCGAGTCGGTGCTTTTTTTCTCGAGTTTTTTTATCGAGTTGAGACCAGAAGTCGTTAA
AGGTACAAACTTGATCATTGTTCGTGAATTAGTTGGTGGTATTTATTTCGGTGATCGTGAAGAACAAGAA
GAAAGTGAAGATAAACAAACCGCATGGGATACTGAAAAATACACCGTCGATGAAGTCACCAGAATCACCC
GTATGGCTGCCTTCATGGCTTTACAACATAACCCACCATTACCAATCTGGTCATTGGATAAGGCTAATGT
TTTAGCTTCTTCTAGATTATGGAGAAGAACTGTCGATAAAGTGATTTCTGAAGAGTTCCCAACTTTGTCT
GTTCAACATCAATTGATTGACTCCGCCGCCATGATTTTAATTCAAAACCCAACCAAATTGAATGGTATAA
TCATCACTTCTAACATGTTTGGTGATATCATTTCCGATGAAGCTTCAGTTATTCCAGGTTCCTTGGGTTT
ATTACCATCTGCATCTTTGGCTTCATTGCCAGATACCAACACCGCTTTTGGTCTTTATGAACCATGTCAC
GGTTCTGCTCCTGATTTACCAGCCAATAAAGTTAACCCAATTGCTACTATTTTATCTGCTGCTTCTATGT
TGAGATTATCTTTGGATTGTGTGAAAGAAGCTGAAGCTTTAGAAGAAGCCGTGAAACAAGTCTTGGATAA
AGGTATCAGAACTGCAGATTTAAGAGGTACCAGTTCAGCTACTGAAGTTGGTGACGCGATTGTCGAAGCT
GTTACTAAAATCTTAAAAGAAAAAGCTTAACGGTGTTTAAACCCCAGCGCCTGGCGGGCGCTCACAATTC
CACACAACATACGAGCCGGAAGCATAAAGTGTAAAGCCTGGGGTGCCTAATGAGTGAGCTAACTCACATT
AATTGCGTTGCGCTCACTGCCCGCTTTCCAGTCGGGAAACCTGTCGTGCCAGCTGCATTAATGAATCGGC
CAACGCGCGGGGAGAGGCGGTTTGCGTATTGGGCGCTCTTCCGCTTCCTCGCTCACTGACTCGCTGCGCT
CGGTCGTTCGGCTGCGGCGAGCGGTATCAGCTCACTCAAAGGCGGTAATACGGTTATCCACAGAATCAGG
GGATAACGCAGGAAAGAACATGTGAGCAAAAGGCCAGCAAAAGGCCAGGAACCGTAAAAAGGCCGCGTTG
CTGGCGTTTTTCCATAGGCTCCGCCCCCCTGACGAGCATCACAAAAATCGACGCTCAAGTCAGAGGTGGC
GAAACCCGACAGGACTATAAAGATACCAGGCGTTTCCCCCTGGAAGCTCCCTCGTGCGCTCTCCTGTTCC
GACCCTGCCGCTTACCGGATACCTGTCCGCCTTTCTCCCTTCGGGAAGCGTGGCGCTTTCTCATAGCTCA
CGCTGTAGGTATCTCAGTTCGGTGTAGGTCGTTCGCTCCAAGCTGGGCTGTGTGCACGAACCCCCCGTTC
AGCCCGACCGCTGCGCCTTATCCGGTAACTATCGTCTTGAGTCCAACCCGGTAAGACACGACTTATCGCC
ACTGGCAGCAGCCACTGGTAACAGGATTAGCAGAGCGAGGTATGTAGGCGGTGCTACAGAGTTCTTGAAG
TGGTGGCCTAACTACGGCTACACTAGAAGAACAGTATTTGGTATCTGCGCTCTGCTGAAGCCAGTTACCT
TCGGAAAAAGAGTTGGTAGCTCTTGATCCGGCAAACAAACCACCGCTGGTAGCGGTGGTTTTTTTGTTTG
CAAGCAGCAGATTACGCGCAGAAAAAAAGGATCTCAAGAAGATCCTTTGATCTTTTCTACGGGGTCTGAC
GCTCAGTGGAACGAAAACTCACGTTAAGGGATTTTGGTCATGAGATTATCAAAAAGGATCTTCACCTAGA
TCCTTTTAAATTAAAAATGAAGTTTTAAATCAATCTAAAGTATATATGAGTAAACTTGGTCTGACAGTTA
CCAATGCTTGATCAGTGAGGCACCTATCTCAGCGATCTGTCTATTTCGTTCATCCATAGTTGCCTGACTC
CCCGTCGTGTAGATAACTACGATACGGGAGGGCTTACCATCTGGCCCCAGTGCTGCAATGATACCGCGAG
ACCCACGCTCACCGGCTCCAGATTTATCAGCAATAAACCAGCCAGCCGGAAGGGCCGAGCGCAGAAGTGG
TCCTGCAACTTTATCCGCCTCCATCCAGTCTATTAATTGTTGCCGGGAAGCTAGAGTAAGTAGTTCGCCA
GTTAATAGTTTGCGCAACGTTGTTGCCATTGCTACAGGCATCGTGGTGTCACGCTCGTCGTTTGGTATGG
CTTCATTCAGCTCCGGTTCCCAACGATCAAGGCGAGTTACATGATCCCCCATGTTGTGCAAAAAAGCGGT
TAGCTCCTTCGGTCCTCCGATCGTTGTCAGAAGTAAGTTGGCCGCAGTGTTATCACTCATGGTTATGGCA
GCACTGCATAATTCTCTTAC
